>Addgene plasmid #133976 | pcDNA3-Flag-RNF168 | addgene full sequence | sequence record 273741 | Addgene NGS Result
CTCTGATGCCGCATAGTTAAGCCAGTATCTGCTCCCTGCTTGTGTGTTGGAGGTCGCTGAGTAGTGCGCG
AGCAAAATTTAAGCTACAACAAGGCAAGGCTTGACCGACAATTGCATGAAGAATCTGCTTAGGGTTAGGC
GTTTTGCGCTGCTTCGCGATGTACGGGCCAGATATACGCGTTGACATTGATTATTGACTAGTTATTAATA
GTAATCAATTACGGGGTCATTAGTTCATAGCCCATATATGGAGTTCCGCGTTACATAACTTACGGTAAAT
GGCCCGCCTGGCTGACCGCCCAACGACCCCCGCCCATTGACGTCAATAATGACGTATGTTCCCATAGTAA
CGCCAATAGGGACTTTCCATTGACGTCAATGGGTGGAGTATTTACGGTAAACTGCCCACTTGGCAGTACA
TCAAGTGTATCATATGCCAAGTACGCCCCCTATTGACGTCAATGACGGTAAATGGCCCGCCTGGCATTAT
GCCCAGTACATGACCTTATGGGACTTTCCTACTTGGCAGTACATCTACGTATTAGTCATCGCTATTACCA
TGGTGATGCGGTTTTGGCAGTACATCAATGGGCGTGGATAGCGGTTTGACTCACGGGGATTTCCAAGTCT
CCACCCCATTGACGTCAATGGGAGTTTGTTTTGGCACCAAAATCAACGGGACTTTCCAAAATGTCGTAAC
AACTCCGCCCCATTGACGCAAATGGGCGGTAGGCGTGTACGGTGGGAGGTCTATATAAGCAGAGCTCTCT
GGCTAACTAGAGAACCCACTGCTTACTGGCTTATCGAAATTAATACGACTCACTATAGGGAGACCCAAGC
TTGGTACCATGGACTACAAAGACGATGACGATAAAGCCGCCAGTTTAAACGGCGCGCCTATGGCTCTACC
CAAAGACGCCATCCCCTCGCTGTCCGAGTGCCAGTGCGGGATCTGCATGGAAATCCTTGTGGAGCCCGTC
ACCCTCCCGTGTAACCACACGCTGTGTAAACCGTGCTTCCAGTCGACCGTCGAAAAGGCGAGTTTATGCT
GTCCCTTCTGTCGCCGCCGGGTATCGTCGTGGACTCGGTACCATACCCGAAGAAATTCTCTCGTCAACGT
GGAACTGTGGACGATAATTCAAAAACACTATCCCAGGGAGTGCAAGCTTAGAGCGTCTGGCCAAGAATCA
GAGGAAGTGGCTGATGACTATCAGCCAGTTCGTCTGCTCAGTAAACCTGGGGAACTGAGAAGAGAATATG
AAGAGGAAATAAGCAAGGTGGCGGCAGAGCGACGGGCCAGCGAGGAAGAAGAAAACAAAGCCAGTGAAGA
ATACATACAGAGGTTGTTGGCAGAGGAGGAAGAAGAGGAAAAAAGACAGGCAGAAAAAAGGCGAAGAGCG
ATGGAAGAACAACTGAAAAGTGATGAGGAACTGGCAAGAAAGCTAAGCATTGATATTAACAATTTCTGTG
AGGGAAGTATCTCGGCTTCTCCCTTGAATTCCAGAAAATCTGATCCAGTTACACCCAAGTCTGAGAAGAA
AAGTAAGAACAAACAAAGAAACACTGGAGATATTCAGAAGTATTTGACACCGAAATCTCAGTTTGGGTCA
GCCTCACACTCTGAAGCTGTACAAGAAGTCAGGAAAGACTCCGTATCTAAGGACATTGACAGTAGTGATA
GGAAAAGCCCAACAGGGCAAGACACAGAAATAGAAGATATGCCGACACTTTCTCCACAGATATCCCTTGG
AGTTGGAGAACAAGGTGCAGATTCTTCAATAGAGTCCCCTATGCCATGGTTATGTGCCTGTGGTGCCGAA
TGGTACCATGAAGGAAACGTCAAAACAAGACCAAGCAATCATGGGAAAGAGTTATGTGTCTTAAGTCACG
AGCGACCTAAAACCAGAGTTCCCTACTCGAAAGAAACTGCAGTTATGCCTTGTGGCAGAACAGAAAGTGG
GTGCGCCCCCACATCAGGGGTGACACAGACAAATGGAAACAACACAGGTGAGACAGAAAATGAAGAGTCG
TGCCTACTGATCAGTAAGGAGATTTCCAAAAGAAAAAACCAAGAATCTTCCTTTGAAGCAGTCAAGGATC
CATGCTTTTCTGCAAAAAGAAGAAAAGTGTCCCCCGAATCTTCCCCAGATCAAGAGGAAACAGAAATAAA
CTTTACCCAAAAACTGATAGATTTGGAGCATCTACTGTTTGAGAGACATAAACAAGAAGAACAGGACAGG
TTATTGGCATTACAACTTCAGAAGGAGGTGGATAAAGAGCAAATGGTGCCAAACCGGCAAAAAGGATCCC
CAGATGAGTATCACTTACGCGCTACATCCTCCCCTCCAGACAAAGTGCTAAATGGACAGAGGAAGAATCC
CAAAGATGGGAACTTCAAAAGGCAAACTCACACAAAGCATCCAACACCAGAGAGAGGCTCAAGGGACAAA
AATAGGCAAGTGTCTTTAAAGATGCAGTTGAAGCAGTCAGTTAATAGAAGAAAGATGCCAAATTCTACTA
GAGATCACTGTAAGGTATCAAAAAGTGCTCACTCCCTACAGCCTAGCATTTCACAGAAAAGTGTTTTTCA
GATGTTTCAGAGGTGCACAAAGTCTAGAGGGCCCTATTCTATAGTGTCACCTAAATGCTAGAGCTCGCTG
ATCAGCCTCGACTGTGCCTTCTAGTTGCCAGCCATCTGTTGTTTGCCCCTCCCCCGTGCCTTCCTTGACC
CTGGAAGGTGCCACTCCCACTGTCCTTTCCTAATAAAATGAGGAAATTGCATCGCATTGTCTGAGTAGGT
GTCATTCTATTCTGGGGGGTGGGGTGGGGCAGGACAGCAAGGGGGAGGATTGGGAAGACAATAGCAGGCA
TGCTGGGGATGCGGTGGGCTCTATGGCTTCTGAGGCGGAAAGAACCAGCTGGGGCTCTAGGGGGTATCCC
C
[124 nt withheld, positions 2942-3065]
C
[91 nt withheld, positions 3067-3157]
A
[49 nt withheld, positions 3159-3207]
CCTTTGACGTTGGAGTCCACGTTCTTT
[37 nt withheld, positions 3235-3271]
ACCCTATCTCGGTCTATTCTTTTGATTTATAAGGGATTTTGCCGATTTCGGCCTATTGGTTAAAAAATGA
GCTGATTTAACAAAAATTTAACGCGAATTAATTCTGTGGAATGTGTGTCAGTTAGGGTGTGGAAAGTCCC
CAGGCTCCCCAGCAGGCAGAAGTATGCAAAGCATGCATCTCAATTAGTCAGCAACCAGGTGTGGAAAGTC
CCCAGGCTCCCCAGCAGGCAGAAGTATGCAAAGCATGCATCTCAATTAGTCAGCAACCATAGTCCCGCCC
CTAACTCCGCCCATCCCGCCCCTAACTCCGCCCAGTTCCGCCCATTCTCCGCCCCATGGCTGACTAATTT
TTTTTATTTATGCAGAGGCCGAGGCCGCCTCTGCCTCTGAGCTATTCCAGAAGTAGTGAGGAGGCTTTTT
TGGAGGCCTAGGCTTTTGCAAAAAGCTCCCGGGAGCTTGTATATCCATTTTCGGATCTGATCAAGAGACA
GGATGAGGATCGTTTCGCATGATTGAACAAGATGGATTGCACGCAGGTTCTCCGGCCGCTTGGGTGGAGA
GGCTATTCGGCTATGACTGGGCACAACAGACAATCGGCTGCTCTGATGCCGCCGTGTTCCGGCTGTCAGC
GCAGGGGCGCCCGGTTCTTTTTGTCAAGACCGACCTGTCCGGTGCCCTGAATGAACTGCAGGACGAGGCA
GCGCGGCTATCGTGGCTGGCCACGACGGGCGTTCCTTGCGCAGCTGTGCTCGACGTTGTCACTGAAGCGG
GAAGGGACTGGCTGCTATTGGGCGAAGTGCCGGGGCAGGATCTCCTGTCATCTCACCTTGCTCCTGCCGA
GAAAGTATCCATCATGGCTGATGCAATGCGGCGGCTGCATACGCTTGATCCGGCTACCTGCCCATTCGAC
CACCAAGCGAAACATCGCATCGAGCGAGCACGTACTCGGATGGAAGCCGGTCTTGTCGATCAGGATGATC
TGGACGAAGAGCATCAGGGGCTCGCGCCAGCCGAACTGTTCGCCAGGCTCAAGGCGCGCATGCCCGACGG
CGAGGATCTCGTCGTGACCCATGGCGATGCCTGCTTGCCGAATATCATGGTGGAAAATGGCCGCTTTTCT
GGATTCATCGACTGTGGCCGGCTGGGTGTGGCGGACCGCTATCAGGACATAGCGTTGGCTACCCGTGATA
TTGCTGAAGAGCTTGGCGGCGAATGGGCTGACCGCTTCCTCGTGCTTTACGGTATCGCCGCTCCCGATTC
GCAGCGCATCGCCTTCTATCGCCTTCTTGACGAGTTCTTCTGAGCGGGACTCTGGGGTTCGAAATGACCG
ACCAAGCGACGCCCAACCTGCCATCACGAGATTTCGATTCCACCGCCGCCTTCTATGAAAGGTTGGGCTT
CGGAATCGTTTTCCGGGACGCCGGCTGGATGATCCTCCAGCGCGGGGATCTCATGCTGGAGTTCTTCGCC
CACCCCAACTTGTTTATTGCAGCTTATAATGGTTACAAATAAAGCAATAGCATCACAAATTTCACAAATA
AAGCATTTTTTTCACTGCATTCTAGTTGTGGTTTGTCCAAACTCATCAATGTATCTTATCATGTCTGTAT
ACCGTCGACCTCTAGCTAGAGCTTGGCGTAATCATGGTCATAGCTGTTTCCTGTGTGAAATTGTTATCCG
CTCACAATTCCACACAACATACGAGCCGGAAGCATAAAGTGTAAAGCCTGGGGTGCCTAATGAGTGAGCT
AACTCACATTAATTGCGTTGCGCTCACTGCCCGCTTTCCAGTCGGGAAACCTGTCGTGCCAGCTGCATTA
ATGAATCGGCCAACGCGCGGGGAGAGGCGGTTTGCGTATTGGGCGCTCTTCCGCTTCCTCGCTCACTGAC
TCGCTGCGCTCGGTCGTTCGGCTGCGGCGAGCGGTATCAGCTCACTCAAAGGCGGTAATACGGTTATCCA
CAGAATCAGGGGATAACGCAGGAAAGAACATGTGAGCAAAAGGCCAGCAAAAGGCCAGGAACCGTAAAAA
GGCCGCGTTGCTGGCGTTTTTCCATAGGCTCCGCCCCCCTGACGAGCATCACAAAAATCGACGCTCAAGT
CAGAGGTGGCGAAACCCGACAGGACTATAAAGATACCAGGCGTTTCCCCCTGGAAGCTCCCTCGTGCGCT
CTCCTGTTCCGACCCTGCCGCTTACCGGATACCTGTCCGCCTTTCTCCCTTCGGGAAGCGTGGCGCTTTC
TCATAGCTCACGCTGTAGGTATCTCAGTTCGGTGTAGGTCGTTCGCTCCAAGCTGGGCTGTGTGCACGAA
CCCCCCGTTCAGCCCGACCGCTGCGCCTTATCCGGTAACTATCGTCTTGAGTCCAACCCGGTAAGACACG
ACTTATCGCCACTGGCAGCAGCCACTGGTAACAGGATTAGCAGAGCGAGGTATGTAGGCGGTGCTACAGA
GTTCTTGAAGTGGTGGCCTAACTACGGCTACACTAGAAGAACAGTATTTGGTATCTGCGCTCTGCTGAAG
CCAGTTACCTTCGGAAAAAGAGTTGGTAGCTCTTGATCCGGCAAACAAACCACCGCTGGTAGCGGTGGTT
TTTTTGTTTGCAAGCAGCAGATTACGCGCAGAAAAAAAGGATCTCAAGAAGATCCTTTGATCTTTTCTAC
GGGGTCTGACGCTCAGTGGAACGAAAACTCACGTTAAGGGATTTTGGTCATGAGATTATCAAAAAGGATC
TTCACCTAGATCCTTTTAAATTAAAAATGAAGTTTTAAATCAATCTAAAGTATATATGAGTAAACTTGGT
CTGACAGTTACCAATGCTTAATCAGTGAGGCACCTATCTCAGCGATCTGTCTATTTCGTTCATCCATAGT
TGCCTGACTCCCCGTCGTGTAGATAACTACGATACGGGAGGGCTTACCATCTGGCCCCAGTGCTGCAATG
ATACCGCGAGACCCACGCTCACCGGCTCCAGATTTATCAGCAATAAACCAGCCAGCCGGAAGGGCCGAGC
GCAGAAGTGGTCCTGCAACTTTATCCGCCTCCATCCAGTCTATTAATTGTTGCCGGGAAGCTAGAGTAAG
TAGTTCGCCAGTTAATAGTTTGCGCAACGTTGTTGCCATTGCTACAGGCATCGTGGTGTCACGCTCGTCG
TTTGGTATGGCTTCATTCAGCTCCGGTTCCCAACGATCAAGGCGAGTTACATGATCCCCCATGTTGTGCA
AAAAAGCGGTTAGCTCCTTCGGTCCTCCGATCGTTGTCAGAAGTAAGTTGGCCGCAGTGTTATCACTCAT
GGTTATGGCAGCACTGCATAATTCTCTTACTGTCATGCCATCCGTAAGATGCTTTTCTGTGACTGGTGAG
TACTCAACCAAGTCATTCTGAGAATAGTGTATGCGGCGACCGAGTTGCTCTTGCCCGGCGTCAATACGGG
ATAATACCGCGCCACATAGCAGAACTTTAAAAGTGCTCATCATTGGAAAACGTTCTTCGGGGCGAAAACT
CTCAAGGATCTTACCGCTGTTGAGATCCAGTTCGATGTAACCCACTCGTGCACCCAACTGATCTTCAGCA
TCTTTTACTTTCACCAGCGTTTCTGGGTGAGCAAAAACAGGAAGGCAAAATGCCGCAAAAAAGGGAATAA
GGGCGACACGGAAATGTTGAATACTCATACTCTTCCTTTTTCAATATTATTGAAGCATTTATCAGGGTTA
TTGTCTCATGAGCGGATACATATTTGAATGTATTTAGAAAAATAAACAAATAGGGGTTCCGCGCACATTT
CCCCGAAAAGTGCCACCTGACGTCGACGGATCGGGAGATCTCCCGATCCCCTATGGTGCACTCTCAGTAC
AATCTG
Features (pLannotate 1.2.2; 22 found; start..end, strand, type, name):
    183..562     +  enhancer       CMV enhancer: human cytomegalovirus immediate early enhancer
    563..766     +  promoter       CMV promoter: human cytomegalovirus (CMV) immediate early promoter
    762..795     +  LTR            5' LTR (truncated) (fragment): truncated 5' long terminal repeat (LTR) from HIV-1
    811..829     +  promoter       T7 promoter: promoter for bacteriophage T7 RNA polymerase
    851..875     +  CDS            3xFLAG (fragment): three tandem FLAG® epitope tags
    900..2612    +  CDS            RNF168: RN168_HUMAN - Experimental evidence at protein level: Swiss-Prot protein existence level 1. E3 ubiquitin-protein ligase required for accumulation of repair proteins to sites of DNA damage. Acts with UBE2N/UBC13 to amplify the RNF8-dependent histone ubiquitination. Recruited to sites of DNA damage at double-strand breaks (DSBs) by binding to ubiquitinated histone H2A and H2AX and amplifies the RNF8-dependent H2A ubiquitination, promoting the formation of 'Lys-63'-linked ubiquitin conjugates. This leads to concentrate ubiquitinated histones H2A and H2AX at DNA lesions to the threshold required f
   2628..2646    -  promoter       SP6 promoter: promoter for bacteriophage SP6 RNA polymerase
   2672..2896    +  polyA_signal   bGH poly(A) signal: bovine growth hormone polyadenylation signal
   2900..2921    +  promoter       SV40 promoter (fragment): SV40 enhancer and early promoter
   2942..3370    +  rep_origin     f1 ori (sequence partly withheld): f1 bacteriophage origin of replication; arrow indicates direction of (+) strand synthesis
   3384..3713    +  promoter       SV40 promoter: SV40 enhancer and early promoter
   3780..4571    +  CDS            neo: KKA2_KLEPN - Also known as kan, nptII. Experimental evidence at protein level: Swiss-Prot protein existence level 1. Resistance to kanamycin, neomycin, paromomycin, ribostamycin, butirosin and gentamicin B. From Klebsiella pneumoniae.
   4595..4753    +  CDS            ble (fragment): BLE_KLEPN - Experimental evidence at protein level: Swiss-Prot protein existence level 1. Binding protein with a strong affinity to the bleomycin family of antibiotics. Binds to CL990; an antimitotic-antibiotic compound. From Klebsiella pneumoniae.
   4748..4869    +  polyA_signal   SV40 poly(A) signal: SV40 polyadenylation signal
   4942..4958    -  protein_bind   lac operator: The lac repressor binds to the lac operator to inhibit transcription in E. coli. This inhibition can be relieved by adding lactose or isopropyl-β-D-thiogalactopyranoside (IPTG). lac repressor encoded by lacI
   4966..4996    -  promoter       lac promoter: promoter for the E. coli lac operon
   5011..5032    -  protein_bind   CAP binding site: CAP binding activates transcription in the presence of cAMP. E. coli catabolite activator protein
   5045..5137    -  CDS            lacI (fragment): lac repressor; lacI; The lac repressor binds to the lac operator to inhibit transcription in E. coli. This inhibition can be relieved by adding lactose or isopropyl-β-D-thiogalactopyranoside (IPTG).
   5320..5908    -  rep_origin     ori: high-copy-number ColE1/pMB1/pBR322/pUC origin of replication
   6079..6939    -  CDS            AmpR: β-lactamase; bla; confers resistance to ampicillin, carbenicillin, and related antibiotics
   6940..7044    -  promoter       AmpR promoter: bla
   7103..28      -  misc_feature   bom (fragment) (across the origin): basis of mobility region from pBR322
