>Addgene plasmid #133976 | pcDNA3-Flag-RNF168 | analyzer sequence | sequence record 258094
GACGGATCGGGAGATCTCCCGATCCCCTATGGTCGACTCTCAGTACAATCTGCTCTGATGCCGCATAGTT
AAGCCAGTATCTGCTCCCTGCTTGTGTGTTGGAGGTCGCTGAGTAGTGCGCGAGCAAAATTTAAGCTACA
ACAAGGCAAGGCTTGACCGACAATTGCATGAAGAATCTGCTTAGGGTTAGGCGTTTTGCGCTGCTTCGCG
ATGTACGGGCCAGATATACGCGTTGACATTGATTATTGACTAGTTATTAATAGTAATCAATTACGGGGTC
ATTAGTTCATAGCCCATATATGGAGTTCCGCGTTACATAACTTACGGTAAATGGCCCGCCTGGCTGACCG
CCCAACGACCCCCGCCCATTGACGTCAATAATGACGTATGTTCCCATAGTAACGCCAATAGGGACTTTCC
ATTGACGTCAATGGGTGGACTATTTACGGTAAACTGCCCACTTGGCAGTACATCAAGTGTATCATATGCC
AAGTACGCCCCCTATTGACGTCAATGACGGTAAATGGCCCGCCTGGCATTATGCCCAGTACATGACCTTA
TGGGACTTTCCTACTTGGCAGTACATCTACGTATTAGTCATCGCTATTACCATGGTGATGCGGTTTTGGC
AGTACATCAATGGGCGTGGATAGCGGTTTGACTCACGGGGATTTCCAAGTCTCCACCCCATTGACGTCAA
TGGGAGTTTGTTTTGGCACCAAAATCAACGGGACTTTCCAAAATGTCGTAACAACTCCGCCCCATTGACG
CAAATGGGCGGTAGGCGTGTACGGTGGGAGGTCTATATAAGCAGAGCTCTCTGGCTAACTAGAGAACCCA
CTGCTTACTGGCTTATCGAAATTAATACGACTCACTATAGGGAGACCCAAGCTTGGTACCATGGACTACA
AAGACGATGACGATAAAGCCGCCAGTTTAAACGGCGCGCCTATGGCTCTACCCAAAGACGCCATCCCCTC
GCTGTCCGAGTGCCAGTGCGGGATCTGCATGGAAATCCTTGTGGAGCCCGTCACCCTCCCGTGTAACCAC
ACGCTGTGTAAACCGTGCTTCCAGTCGACCGTCGAAAAGGCGAGTTTATGCTGTCCCTTCTGTCGCCGCC
GGGTATCGTCGTGGACTCGGTACCATACCCGAAGAAATTCTCTCGTCAACGTGGAACTGTGGACGATAAT
TCAAAAACACTATCCCAGGGAGTGCAAGCTTAGAGCGTCTGGCCAAGAATCAGAGGAAGTGGCTGATGAC
TATCAGCCAGTTCGTCTGCTCAGTAAACCTGGGGAACTGAGAAGAGAATATGAAGAGGAAATAAGCAAGG
TGGCGGCAGAGCGACGGGCCAGCGAGGAAGAAGAAAACAAAGCCAGTGAAGAATACATACAGAGGTTGTT
GGCAGAGGAGGAAGAAGAGGAAAAAAGACAGGCAGAAAAAAGGCGAAGAGCGATGGAAGAACAACTGAAA
AGTGATGAGGAACTGGCAAGAAAGCTAAGCATTGATATTAACAATTTCTGTGAGGGAAGTATCTCGGCTT
CTCCCTTGAATTCCAGAAAATCTGATCCAGTTACACCCAAGTCTGAGAAGAAAAGTAAGAACAAACAAAG
AAACACTGGAGATATTCAGAAGTATTTGACACCGAAATCTCAGTTTGGGTCAGCCTCACACTCTGAAGCT
GTACAAGAAGTCAGGAAAGACTCCGTATCTAAGGACATTGACAGTAGTGATAGGAAAAGCCCAACAGGGC
AAGACACAGAAATAGAAGATATGCCGACACTTTCTCCACAGATATCCCTTGGAGTTGGAGAACAAGGTGC
AGATTCTTCAATAGAGTCCCCTATGCCATGGTTATGTGCCTGTGGTGCCGAATGGTACCATGAAGGAAAC
GTCAAAACAAGACCAAGCAATCATGGGAAAGAGTTATGTGTCTTAAGTCACGAGCGACCTAAAACCAGAG
TTCCCTACTCGAAAGAAACTGCAGTTATGCCTTGTGGCAGAACAGAAAGTGGGTGCGCCCCCACATCAGG
GGTGACACAGACAAATGGAAACAACACAGGTGAGACAGAAAATGAAGAGTCGTGCCTACTGATCAGTAAG
GAGATTTCCAAAAGAAAAAACCAAGAATCTTCCTTTGAAGCAGTCAAGGATCCATGCTTTTCTGCAAAAA
GAAGAAAAGTGTCCCCCGAATCTTCCCCAGATCAAGAGGAAACAGAAATAAACTTTACCCAAAAACTGAT
AGATTTGGAGCATCTACTGTTTGAGAGACATAAACAAGAAGAACAGGACAGGTTATTGGCATTACAACTT
CAGAAGGAGGTGGATAAAGAGCAAATGGTGCCAAACCGGCAAAAAGGATCCCCAGATGAGTATCACTTAC
GCGCTACATCCTCCCCTCCAGACAAAGTGCTAAATGGACAGAGGAAGAATCCCAAAGATGGGAACTTCAA
AAGGCAAACTCACACAAAGCATCCAACACCAGAGAGAGGCTCAAGGGACAAAAATAGGCAAGTGTCTTTA
AAGATGCAGTTGAAGCAGTCAGTTAATAGAAGAAAGATGCCAAATTCTACTAGAGATCACTGTAAGGTAT
CAAAAAGTGCTCACTCCCTACAGCCTAGCATTTCACAGAAAAGTGTTTTTCAGATGTTTCAGAGGTGCAC
AAAGTCTAGAGGGCCCTATTCTATAGTGTCACCTAAATGCTAGAGCTCGCTGATCAGCCTCGACTGTGCC
TTCTAGTTGCCAGCCATCTGTTGTTTGCCCCTCCCCCGTGCCTTCCTTGACCCTGGAAGGTGCCACTCCC
ACTGTCCTTTCCTAATAAAATGAGGAAATTGCATCGCATTGTCTGAGTAGGTGTCATTCTATTCTGGGGG
GTGGGGTGGGGCAGGACAGCAAGGGGGAGGATTGGGAAGACAATAGCAGGCATGCTGGGGATGCGGTGGG
CTCTATGGCTTCTGAGGCGGAAAGAACCAGCTGGGGCTCTAGGGGGTATCCCC
[124 nt withheld, positions 2994-3117]
C
[91 nt withheld, positions 3119-3209]
A
[49 nt withheld, positions 3211-3259]
CCTTTGACGTTGGAGTCCACGTTCTTT
[37 nt withheld, positions 3287-3323]
ACCCTATCTCGGTCTATTCTTTTGATTTATAAGGGATTTTGGGGATTTCGGCCTATTGGTTAAAAAATGA
GCTGATTTAACAAAAATTTAACGCGAATTAATTCTGTGGAATGTGTGTCAGTTAGGGTGTGGAAAGTCCC
CAGGCTCCCCAGGCAGGCAGAAGTATGCAAAGCATGCATCTCAATTAGTCAGCAACCAGGTGTGGAAAGT
CCCCAGGCTCCCCAGCAGGCAGAAGTATGCAAAGCATGCATCTCAATTAGTCAGCAACCATAGTCCCGCC
CCTAACTCCGCCCATCCCGCCCCTAACTCCGCCCAGTTCCGCCCATTCTCCGCCCCATGGCTGACTAATT
TTTTTTATTTATGCAGAGGCCGAGGCCGCCTCTGCCTCTGAGCTATTCCAGAAGTAGTGAGGAGGCTTTT
TTGGAGGCCTAGGCTTTTGCAAAAAGCTCCCGGGAGCTTGTATATCCATTTTCGGATCTGATCAAGAGAC
AGGATGAGGATCGTTTCGCATGATTGAACAAGATGGATTGCACGCAGGTTCTCCGGCCGCTTGGGTGGAG
AGGCTATTCGGCTATGACTGGGCACAACAGACAATCGGCTGCTCTGATGCCGCCGTGTTCCGGCTGTCAG
CGCAGGGGCGCCCGGTTCTTTTTGTCAAGACCGACCTGTCCGGTGCCCTGAATGAACTGCAGGACGAGGC
AGCGCGGCTATCGTGGCTGGCCACGACGGGCGTTCCTTGCGCAGCTGTGCTCGACGTTGTCACTGAAGCG
GGAAGGGACTGGCTGCTATTGGGCGAAGTGCCGGGGCAGGATCTCCTGTCATCTCACCTTGCTCCTGCCG
AGAAAGTATCCATCATGGCTGATGCAATGCGGCGGCTGCATACGCTTGATCCGGCTACCTGCCCATTCGA
CCACCAAGCGAAACATCGCATCGAGCGAGCACGTACTCGGATGGAAGCCGGTCTTGTCGATCAGGATGAT
CTGGACGAAGAGCATCAGGGGCTCGCGCCAGCCGAACTGTTCGCCAGGCTCAAGGCGCGCATGCCCGACG
GCGAGGATCTCGTCGTGACCCATGGCGATGCCTGCTTGCCGAATATCATGGTGGAAAATGGCCGCTTTTC
TGGATTCATCGACTGTGGCCGGCTGGGTGTGGCGGACCGCTATCAGGACATAGCGTTGGCTACCCGTGAT
ATTGCTGAAGAGCTTGGCGGCGAATGGGCTGACCGCTTCCTCGTGCTTTACGGTATCGCCGCTCCCGATT
CGCAGCGCATCGCCTTCTATCGCCTTCTTGACGAGTTCTTCTGAGCGGGACTCTGGGGTTCGAAATGACC
GACCAAGCGACGCCCAACCTGCCATCACGAGATTTCGATTCCACCGCCGCCTTCTATGAAAGGTTGGGCT
TCGGAATCGTTTTCCGGGACGCCGGCTGGATGATCCTCCAGCGCGGGGATCTCATGCTGGAGTTCTTCGC
CCACCCCAACTTGTTTATTGCAGCTTATAATGGTTACAAATAAAGCAATAGCATCACAAATTTCACAAAT
AAAGCATTTTTTTCACTGCATTCTAGTTGTGGTTTGTCCAAACTCATCAATGTATCTTATCATGTCTGTA
TACCGTCGACCTCTAGCTAGAGCTTGGCGTAATCATGGTCATAGCTGTTTCCTGTGTGAAATTGTTATCC
GCTCACAATTCCACACAACATACGAGCCGGAAGCATAAAGTGTAAAGCCTGGGGTGCCTAATGAGTGAGC
TAACTCACATTAATTGCGTTGCGCTCACTGCCCGCTTTCCAGTCGGGAAACCTGTCGTGCCAGCTGCATT
AATGAATCGGCCAACGCGCGGGGAGAGGCGGTTTGCGTATTGGGCGCTCTTCCGCTTCCTCGCTCACTGA
CTCGCTGCGCTCGGTCGTTCGGCTGCGGCGAGCGGTATCAGCTCACTCAAAGGCGGTAATACGGTTATCC
ACAGAATCAGGGGATAACGCAGGAAAGAACATGTGAGCAAAAGGCCAGCAAAAGGCCAGGAACCGTAAAA
AGGCCGCGTTGCTGGCGTTTTTCCATAGGCTCCGCCCCCCTGACGAGCATCACAAAAATCGACGCTCAAG
TCAGAGGTGGCGAAACCCGACAGGACTATAAAGATACCAGGCGTTTCCCCCTGGAAGCTCCCTCGTGCGC
TCTCCTGTTCCGACCCTGCCGCTTACCGGATACCTGTCCGCCTTTCTCCCTTCGGGAAGCGTGGCGCTTT
CTCAATGCTCACGCTGTAGGTATCTCAGTTCGGTGTAGGTCGTTCGCTCCAAGCTGGGCTGTGTGCACGA
ACCCCCCGTTCAGCCCGACCGCTGCGCCTTATCCGGTAACTATCGTCTTGAGTCCAACCCGGTAAGACAC
GACTTATCGCCACTGGCAGCAGCCACTGGTAACAGGATTAGCAGAGCGAGGTATGTAGGCGGTGCTACAG
AGTTCTTGAAGTGGTGGCCTAACTACGGCTACACTAGAAGGACAGTATTTGGTATCTGCGCTCTGCTGAA
GCCAGTTACCTTCGGAAAAAGAGTTGGTAGCTCTTGATCCGGCAAACAAACCACCGCTGGTAGCGGTGGT
TTTTTTGTTTGCAAGCAGCAGATTACGCGCAGAAAAAAAGGATCTCAAGAAGATCCTTTGATCTTTTCTA
CGGGGTCTGACGCTCAGTGGAACGAAAACTCACGTTAAGGGATTTTGGTCATGAGATTATCAAAAAGGAT
CTTCACCTAGATCCTTTTAAATTAAAAATGAAGTTTTAAATCAATCTAAAGTATATATGAGTAAACTTGG
TCTGACAGTTACCAATGCTTAATCAGTGAGGCACCTATCTCAGCGATCTGTCTATTTCGTTCATCCATAG
TTGCCTGACTCCCCGTCGTGTAGATAACTACGATACGGGAGGGCTTACCATCTGGCCCCAGTGCTGCAAT
GATACCGCGAGACCCACGCTCACCGGCTCCAGATTTATCAGCAATAAACCAGCCAGCCGGAAGGGCCGAG
CGCAGAAGTGGTCCTGCAACTTTATCCGCCTCCATCCAGTCTATTAATTGTTGCCGGGAAGCTAGAGTAA
GTAGTTCGCCAGTTAATAGTTTGCGCAACGTTGTTGCCATTGCTACAGGCATCGTGGTGTCACGCTCGTC
GTTTGGTATGGCTTCATTCAGCTCCGGTTCCCAACGATCAAGGCGAGTTACATGATCCCCCATGTTGTGC
AAAAAAGCGGTTAGCTCCTTCGGTCCTCCGATCGTTGTCAGAAGTAAGTTGGCCGCAGTGTTATCACTCA
TGGTTATGGCAGCACTGCATAATTCTCTTACTGTCATGCCATCCGTAAGATGCTTTTCTGTGACTGGTGA
GTACTCAACCAAGTCATTCTGAGAATAGTGTATGCGGCGACCGAGTTGCTCTTGCCCGGCGTCAATACGG
GATAATACCGCGCCACATAGCAGAACTTTAAAAGTGCTCATCATTGGAAAACGTTCTTCGGGGCGAAAAC
TCTCAAGGATCTTACCGCTGTTGAGATCCAGTTCGATGTAACCCACTCGTGCACCCAACTGATCTTCAGC
ATCTTTTACTTTCACCAGCGTTTCTGGGTGAGCAAAAACAGGAAGGCAAAATGCCGCAAAAAAGGGAATA
AGGGCGACACGGAAATGTTGAATACTCATACTCTTCCTTTTTCAATATTATTGAAGCATTTATCAGGGTT
ATTGTCTCATGAGCGGATACATATTTGAATGTATTTAGAAAAATAAACAAATAGGGGTTCCGCGCACATT
TCCCCGAAAAGTGCCACCTGACGTCTTGCGCAGCTGTGCTCGACGTTGTCACTGAAGCGGGAAGGGACTG
GCTGCTATTGGGCGAAGTGCCGGGGCAGGATCTCCTGTCATCTCACCTTGCTCCTGCCGAGAAAGTATCC
ATCATGGCTGATGCAATGCGGCGGCTGCATACGCTTGATCCGGCTACCTGCCCATTCGACCACCAAGCGA
AACATCGCATCGAGCGAGCACGTACTCGGATGGAAGCCGGTCTTGTCGATCAGGATGATCTGGACGAAGA
GCATCAGGGGCTCGCGCCAGCCGAACTGTTCGCCAGGCTCAAGGCGCGCATGCCCGACGGCGAGGATCTC
GTCGTGACCCATGGCGATGCCTGCTTGCCGAATATCATGGTGGAAAATGGCCGCTTTTCTGGATTCATCG
ACTGTGGCCGGCTGGGTGTGGCGGACCGCTATCAGGACATAGCGTTGGCTACCCGTGATATTGCTGAAGA
GCTTGGCGGCGAATGGGCTGACCGCTTCCTCGTGCTTTACGGTATCGCCGCTCCCGATTCGCAGCGCATC
GCCTTCTATCGCCTTCTTGACGAGTTCTTCTGAGCGGGACTCTGGGGTTCGAAATGACCGACCAAGCGAC
GCCCAACCTGCCATCACGAGATTTCGATTCCACCGCCGCCTTCTATGAAAGGTTGGGCTTCGGAATCGTT
TTCCGGGACGCCGGCTGGATGATCCTCCAGCGCGGGGATCTCATGCTGGAGTTCTTCGCCCACCCCAACT
TGTTTATTGCAGCTTATAATGGTTACAAATAAAGCAATAGCATCACAAATTTCACAAATAAAGCATTTTT
TTCACTGCATTCTAGTTGTGGTTTGTCCAAACTCATCAATGTATCTTATCATGTCTGTATACCGTCGACC
TCTAGCTAGAGCTTGGCGTAATCATGGTCATAGCTGTTTCCTGTGTGAAATTGTTATCCGCTCACAATTC
CACACAACATACGAGCCGGAAGCATAAAGTGTAAAGCCTGGGGTGCCTAATGAGTGAGCTAACTCACATT
AATTGCGTTGCGCTCACTGCCCGCTTTCCAGTCGGGAAACCTGTCGTGCCAGCTGCATTAATGAATCGGC
CAACGCGCGGGGAGAGGCGGTTTGCGTATTGGGCGCTCTTCCGCTTCCTCGCTCACTGACTCGCTGCGCT
CGGTCGTTCGGCTGCGGCGAGCGGTATCAGCTCACTCAAAGGCGGTAATACGGTTATCCACAGAATCAGG
GGATAACGCAGGAAAGAACATGTGAGCAAAAGGCCAGCAAAAGGCCAGGAACCGTAAAAAGGCCGCGTTG
CTGGCGTTTTTCCATAGGCTCCGCCCCCCTGACGAGCATCACAAAAATCGACGCTCAAGTCAGAGGTGGC
GAAACCCGACAGGACTATAAAGATACCAGGCGTTTCCCCCTGGAAGCTCCCTCGTGCGCTCTCCTGTTCC
GACCCTGCCGCTTACCGGATACCTGTCCGCCTTTCTCCCTTCGGGAAGCGTGGCGCTTTCTCAATGCTCA
CGCTGTAGGTATCTCAGTTCGGTGTAGGTCGTTCGCTCCAAGCTGGGCTGTGTGCACGAACCCCCCGTTC
AGCCCGACCGCTGCGCCTTATCCGGTAACTATCGTCTTGAGTCCAACCCGGTAAGACACGACTTATCGCC
ACTGGCAGCAGCCACTGGTAACAGGATTAGCAGAGCGAGGTATGTAGGCGGTGCTACAGAGTTCTTGAAG
TGGTGGCCTAACTACGGCTACACTAGAAGGACAGTATTTGGTATCTGCGCTCTGCTGAAGCCAGTTACCT
TCGGAAAAAGAGTTGGTAGCTCTTGATCCGGCAAACAAACCACCGCTGGTAGCGGTGGTTTTTTTGTTTG
CAAGCAGCAGATTACGCGCAGAAAAAAAGGATCTCAAGAAGATCCTTTGATCTTTTCTACGGGGTCTGAC
GCTCAGTGGAACGAAAACTCACGTTAAGGGATTTTGGTCATGAGATTATCAAAAAGGATCTTCACCTAGA
TCCTTTTAAATTAAAAATGAAGTTTTAAATCAATCTAAAGTATATATGAGTAAACTTGGTCTGACAGTTA
CCAATGCTTAATCAGTGAGGCACCTATCTCAGCGATCTGTCTATTTCGTTCATCCATAGTTGCCTGACTC
CCCGTCGTGTAGATAACTACGATACGGGAGGGCTTACCATCTGGCCCCAGTGCTGCAATGATACCGCGAG
ACCCACGCTCACCGGCTCCAGATTTATCAGCAATAAACCAGCCAGCCGGAAGGGCCGAGCGCAGAAGTGG
TCCTGCAACTTTATCCGCCTCCATCCAGTCTATTAATTGTTGCCGGGAAGCTAGAGTAAGTAGTTCGCCA
GTTAATAGTTTGCGCAACGTTGTTGCCATTGCTACAGGCATCGTGGTGTCACGCTCGTCGTTTGGTATGG
CTTCATTCAGCTCCGGTTCCCAACGATCAAGGCGAGTTACATGATCCCCCATGTTGTGCAAAAAAGCGGT
TAGCTCCTTCGGTCCTCCGATCGTTGTCAGAAGTAAGTTGGCCGCAGTGTTATCACTCATGGTTATGGCA
GCACTGCATAATTCTCTTACTGTCATGCCATCCGTAAGATGCTTTTCTGTGACTGGTGAGTACTCAACCA
AGTCATTCTGAGAATAGTGTATGCGGCGACCGAGTTGCTCTTGCCCGGCGTCAATACGGGATAATACCGC
GCCACATAGCAGAACTTTAAAAGTGCTCATCATTGGAAAACGTTCTTCGGGGCGAAAACTCTCAAGGATC
TTACCGCTGTTGAGATCCAGTTCGATGTAACCCACTCGTGCACCCAACTGATCTTCAGCATCTTTTACTT
TCACCAGCGTTTCTGGGTGAGCAAAAACAGGAAGGCAAAATGCCGCAAAAAAGGGAATAAGGGCGACACG
GAAATGTTGAATACTCATACTCTTCCTTTTTCAATATTATTGAAGCATTTATCAGGGTTATTGTCTCATG
AGCGGATACATATTTGAATGTATTTAGAAAAATAAACAAATAGGGGTTCCGCGCACATTTCCCCGAAAAG
TGCCACCTGACGTC
Features (pLannotate 1.2.2; 32 found; start..end, strand, type, name):
     36..80      -  misc_feature   bom (fragment): basis of mobility region from pBR322
    235..614     +  enhancer       CMV enhancer: human cytomegalovirus immediate early enhancer
    615..818     +  promoter       CMV promoter: human cytomegalovirus (CMV) immediate early promoter
    814..847     +  LTR            5' LTR (truncated) (fragment): truncated 5' long terminal repeat (LTR) from HIV-1
    863..881     +  promoter       T7 promoter: promoter for bacteriophage T7 RNA polymerase
    903..927     +  CDS            3xFLAG (fragment): three tandem FLAG® epitope tags
    952..2664    +  CDS            RNF168: RN168_HUMAN - Experimental evidence at protein level: Swiss-Prot protein existence level 1. E3 ubiquitin-protein ligase required for accumulation of repair proteins to sites of DNA damage. Acts with UBE2N/UBC13 to amplify the RNF8-dependent histone ubiquitination. Recruited to sites of DNA damage at double-strand breaks (DSBs) by binding to ubiquitinated histone H2A and H2AX and amplifies the RNF8-dependent H2A ubiquitination, promoting the formation of 'Lys-63'-linked ubiquitin conjugates. This leads to concentrate ubiquitinated histones H2A and H2AX at DNA lesions to the threshold required f
   2680..2698    -  promoter       SP6 promoter: promoter for bacteriophage SP6 RNA polymerase
   2724..2948    +  polyA_signal   bGH poly(A) signal: bovine growth hormone polyadenylation signal
   2952..2973    +  promoter       SV40 promoter (fragment): SV40 enhancer and early promoter
   2994..3352    +  rep_origin     f1 ori (sequence partly withheld): f1 bacteriophage origin of replication; arrow indicates direction of (+) strand synthesis
   3436..3766    +  promoter       SV40 promoter: SV40 enhancer and early promoter
   3833..4624    +  CDS            neo: KKA2_KLEPN - Also known as kan, nptII. Experimental evidence at protein level: Swiss-Prot protein existence level 1. Resistance to kanamycin, neomycin, paromomycin, ribostamycin, butirosin and gentamicin B. From Klebsiella pneumoniae.
   4648..4806    +  CDS            ble (fragment): BLE_KLEPN - Experimental evidence at protein level: Swiss-Prot protein existence level 1. Binding protein with a strong affinity to the bleomycin family of antibiotics. Binds to CL990; an antimitotic-antibiotic compound. From Klebsiella pneumoniae.
   4801..4922    +  polyA_signal   SV40 poly(A) signal: SV40 polyadenylation signal
   4995..5011    -  protein_bind   lac operator: The lac repressor binds to the lac operator to inhibit transcription in E. coli. This inhibition can be relieved by adding lactose or isopropyl-β-D-thiogalactopyranoside (IPTG). lac repressor encoded by lacI
   5019..5049    -  promoter       lac promoter: promoter for the E. coli lac operon
   5064..5085    -  protein_bind   CAP binding site: CAP binding activates transcription in the presence of cAMP. E. coli catabolite activator protein
   5098..5190    -  CDS            lacI (fragment): lac repressor; lacI; The lac repressor binds to the lac operator to inhibit transcription in E. coli. This inhibition can be relieved by adding lactose or isopropyl-β-D-thiogalactopyranoside (IPTG).
   5373..5961    -  rep_origin     ori: high-copy-number ColE1/pMB1/pBR322/pUC origin of replication
   6132..6992    -  CDS            AmpR: β-lactamase; bla; confers resistance to ampicillin, carbenicillin, and related antibiotics
   6993..7097    -  promoter       AmpR promoter: bla
   7128..7696    +  CDS            NeoR/KanR (fragment): aminoglycoside phosphotransferase from Tn5; aph(3')-II (or nptII); confers resistance to neomycin, kanamycin, and G418 (Geneticin®)
   7717..7875    +  CDS            ble (fragment): BLE_KLEPN - Experimental evidence at protein level: Swiss-Prot protein existence level 1. Binding protein with a strong affinity to the bleomycin family of antibiotics. Binds to CL990; an antimitotic-antibiotic compound. From Klebsiella pneumoniae.
   7870..7991    +  polyA_signal   SV40 poly(A) signal: SV40 polyadenylation signal
   8064..8080    -  protein_bind   lac operator: The lac repressor binds to the lac operator to inhibit transcription in E. coli. This inhibition can be relieved by adding lactose or isopropyl-β-D-thiogalactopyranoside (IPTG). lac repressor encoded by lacI
   8088..8118    -  promoter       lac promoter: promoter for the E. coli lac operon
   8133..8154    -  protein_bind   CAP binding site: CAP binding activates transcription in the presence of cAMP. E. coli catabolite activator protein
   8167..8259    -  CDS            lacI (fragment): lac repressor; lacI; The lac repressor binds to the lac operator to inhibit transcription in E. coli. This inhibition can be relieved by adding lactose or isopropyl-β-D-thiogalactopyranoside (IPTG).
   8442..9030    -  rep_origin     ori: high-copy-number ColE1/pMB1/pBR322/pUC origin of replication
   9201..10061   -  CDS            AmpR: β-lactamase; bla; confers resistance to ampicillin, carbenicillin, and related antibiotics
  10062..10166   -  promoter       AmpR promoter: bla
