>Addgene plasmid #133976 | pcDNA3-Flag-RNF168 Sequencing Result | analyzer sequence | sequence record 261812
GACGGATCGGGAGATCTCCCGATCCCCTATGGTGCACTCTCAGTACAATCTGCTCTGATGCCGCATAGTT
AAGCCAGTATCTGCTCCCTGCTTGTGTGTTGGAGGTCGCTGAGTAGTGCGCGAGCAAAATTTAAGCTACA
ACAAGGCAAGGCTTGACCGACAATTGCATGAAGAATCTGCTTAGGGTTAGGCGTTTTGCGCTGCTTCGCG
ATGTACGGGCCAGATATACGCGTTGACATTGATTATTGACTAGTTATTAATAGTAATCAATTACGGGGTC
ATTAGTTCATAGCCCATATATGGAGTTCCGCGTTACATAACTTACGGTAAATGGCCCGCCTGGCTGACCG
CCCAACGACCCCCGCCCATTGACGTCAATAATGACGTATGTTCCCATAGTAACGCCAATAGGGACTTTCC
ATTGACGTCAATGGGTGGAGTATTTACGGTAAACTGCCCACTTGGCAGTACATCAAGTGTATCATATGCC
AAGTACGCCCCCTATTGACGTCAATGACGGTAAATGGCCCGCCTGGCATTATGCCCAGTACATGACCTTA
TGGGACTTTCCTACTTGGCAGTACATCTACGTATTAGTCATCGCTATTACCATGGTGATGCGGTTTTGGC
AGTACATCAATGGGCGTGGATAGCGGTTTGACTCACGGGGATTTCCAAGTCTCCACCCCATTGACGTCAA
TGGGAGTTTGTTTTGGCACCAAAATCAACGGGACTTTCCAAAATGTCGTAACAACTCCGCCCCATTGACG
CAAATGGGCGGTAGGCGTGTACGGTGGGAGGTCTATATAAGCAGAGCTCTCTGGCTAACTAGAGAACCCA
CTGCTTACTGGCTTATCGAAATTAATACGACTCACTATAGGGAGACCCAAGCTTGGTACCATGGACTACA
AAGACGATGACGATAAAGCCGCCAGTTTAAACGGCGCGCCTATGGCTCTACCCAAAGACGCCATCCCCTC
GCTGTCCGAGTGCCAGTGCGGGATCTGCATGGAAATCCTTGTGGAGCCCGTCACCCTCCCGTGTAACCAC
ACGCTGTGTAAACCGTGCTTCCAGTCGACCGTCGAAAAGGCGAGTTTATGCTGTCCCTTCTGTCGCCGCC
GGGTATCGTCGTGGACTCGGTACCATACCCGAAGATCCTGCCGAGAAAGTATCCATCATGGCTGATGCAA
TGCGGCGGCTGCATACGCTTGATCCGGCTACCTGCCCATTCGACCACCAAGCGAAACATCGCATCGAGCG
AGCACGTACTCGGATGGAAGCSTAAACCTGGGGAACTGAGAAGAGAATATGAAGAGGAAATAAGCAAGGT
GGCGGCAGAGCGACGGGCCAGCGAGGAAGAAGAAAACAAAGCCAGTGAAGAATACATACAGAGGTTGTTG
GCAGAGGAGGAAGAAGAGGAAAAAAGACAGGCAGAAAAAAGGCGAAGAGCGATGGAAGAACAACTGAAAA
GYGATGARRAACYRGCAAGAAAGCTMMGCATWGAYMYWARCMWTTTCTGTGAGGGAAGTATCTCGGCTTC
TCCCTTGAATTCCAGAAAATCTGATCCAGTTACACCCAAGTCTGARAAGAAAAGTAAGAACAAACAAAGA
AACACTGGAGATATTCAGAAGTATTTGACACCGAAATCTCAGTTTGGGTCAGCCTCACACTCTGAAGCTG
TACAAGAAGTCAGGAAAGACTCCGTATCTAAGGACATTGACAGTAGTGATAGGAAAAGCCCAACAGGGCA
AGACACAGAAATAGAAGATATGCCGACACTTTCTCCACAGATATCCCTTGGAGTTGGAGAACAAGGTGCA
GATTCTTCAATAGAGTCCCCTATGCCATGGTTATGNNTGCCTGTGGTGCCGAATGGTACCATSAMKKAAA
CGTCAAAACAAGACCAAGCAATCATGGGAAAGAGTTATGTGTCTTAAGTCACGAGCGACCTAAAACCAGA
GTTCCCTACTCGAAAGAAACTGCAGTTATGCCTTGTGGCAGAACAGAAAGTGGGTGCGCCCCCACATCAG
GGGTGACACAGACAAATGGAAACAACACAGGTGAGACAGAAAATGAAGAGTCGTGCCTACTGATCAGTAA
GGAGATTTCCAAAAGAAAAAACCAAGAATCTTCCTTTGAAGCAGTCAAGGATCCATGCTTTTCTGCAAAA
AGAAGAAAAGTGTCCCCCGAATCTTCCCCAGATCAAGAGGAAACAGAAATAAACTTTACCCAAAAACTGA
TAGATTTGGAGCATCTACTGTTTGAGAKRCATAAACAAGAAGAACAGGACAGGTTATTGGCATTACAACT
TCAGAAGGAGGTGGATAAAGAGCAAATGGTGCCAAACCGGCAAAAAGGATCCCCAGATGAGTATCACTTA
CGCGCTACATCCTCCCCTCCAGACAAAGTGCTAAATGGACAGAGGAAGAATCCCAAAGATGGGAACTTCA
AAAGGCAAACTCACACAAAGCATCCAACACCAGAGAGAGGCTCAAGGGACAAAAATAGGCAAGTGTCTTT
AAAGATGCAGTTGAAGCAGTCAGTTAATAGAAGAAAGATGCCAAATTCTACTAGAGATCACTGTAAGGTA
TCMAAAAGTGCTCACTCCCTACAGCCTAGCATTTCACAGAAAAGTGTTTTTCAGATGTTTCAGAGATGCA
CAAAGTCTAGAGGGCCCTATTCTATAGTGTCACCTAAATGCTAGAGCTCGCTGATCAGCCTCGACTGTGC
CTTCTAGTTGCCAGCCATCTGTTGTTTGCCCCTCCCCCGTGCCTTCCTTGACCCTGGAAGGTGCCACTCC
CACTGTCCTTTCCTAATAAAATGAGGAAATTGCATCGCATTGTCTGAGTAGGTGTCATTCTATTCTGGGG
GGTGGGGTGGGGCAGGACAGCAAGGGGGAGGATTGGGAAGACAATAGCAGGCATGCTGGGGATGCGGTGG
GCTCTATGGCTTCTGAGGCGGAAAGAACCAGCTGGGGCTCKARGGGGYATCCSS
[124 nt withheld, positions 2995-3118]
C
[91 nt withheld, positions 3120-3210]
A
[49 nt withheld, positions 3212-3260]
CCTTTGACGTTGGAGTCCACGTTCTTT
[37 nt withheld, positions 3288-3324]
ACCCTATCTCGGTCTATTCTTTTGATTTATAAGGGATTTTGCCGATTTCGGCCTATTGGTTAAAAAATGA
GCTGATTTAACAAAAATTTAACGCGAATTTTARCWRWRKAWTRWSKGTCAGTTAGGGTGTGGAAAGTCCC
CAGGCTCCCCAGCAGGCAGAAGTATGCAAAGCATGCATCTCAATTAGTCAGCAACCAGGTGTGGAAAGTC
CCCAGGCTCCCCAGCAGGCAGAAGTATGCAAAGCATGCATCTCAATTAGTCAGCAACCATAGTCCCGCCC
CTAACTCCGCCCATCCCGCCCCTAACTCCGCCCAGTTCCGCCCATTCTCCGCCCCATGGCTGACTAATTT
TTTTTATTTATGCAGAGGCCGAGGCCGCCTCKGCCTCTGAGCTATTCCAGAAGTAGTGAGGAGGCTTTTT
TGGAGGCCTAGGCTTTTGCAAAAAGCTCCCGGGAGCTYSTATRYCYATKTYMRGATCTGATCAAGAGACA
GGATGAGGATCGTTTCGCATGATTGAACAAGATGGATTGCACGCAGGTTCTCCGGCCGCTTGGGTGGAGA
GGCTATTCGGCTATGACTGGGCACAACAGACAATCGGCTGCTCTGATGCCGCCGTGTTCCGGCTGTCAGC
GCAGGGGCGCCCGGTTCTTTTTGTCAAGACCGACCTGTCCGGTGCCCTGAATGAACTGCARGACGAGGCA
GCGCGGCTATCGTGGCTGGCCACGACGGGCGTTCCTTGCGCAGCTGTGCTCGACGTTGTCACTGAAGCGG
GAAGGGACTGGCTGCTATTGGGCGAAGTGCCGGGGCAGGATCTCCTGTCATCTCACCTTGCTCCTGCCGA
GAAAGTATCCATCATGGCTGATGCAATGCGGCGGCTGCATACGCTTGATCCGGCTACCTGCCCATTCGAC
CACCAAGCGAAACATCGCATCGAGCGAGCACGTACTCGGATGGAAGCCGGTCTTGTCGATCAGGATGATC
TGGACGAAGAGCATCAGGGGCTCGCGCCAGCCGAACTGTTCGCCAGGCTCAAGGCGCGCATGCCCGACGG
CGAGGATCTCGTCGTGACCCATGGCGATGCCTGCTTGCCGAATATCATGGTGGAAAATGGCCGCTTTTCT
GGATTCATCGACTGTGGCCGGCTGGGTGTGGCGGACCGCTATCAGGACATAGCGTTGGCTACCCGTGATA
TTGCTGAAGAGCTTGGCGGCGAATGGGCTGACCGCTTCCTCGTGCTTTACGGTATCGCCGCTCCCGATTC
GCAGCGCATCGCCTTCTATCGCCTTCTTGACGAGTTCTTCTGAGCGGGACTCTGGGGTTCGAAATGACCG
ACCAAGCGACGCCCAACCTGCCATCACGAGATTTCGATTCCACCGCCGCCTTCTATGAAAGGTTGGGCTT
CGGAATCGTTTTCCGGGACGCCGGCTGGATGATCCTCCAGCGCGGGGATCTCATGCTGGAGTTCTTCGCC
CACCCCAACTTGTTTATTGCAGCTTATAATGGTTACAAATAAAGCAATAGCATCACAAATTTCACAAATA
AAGCATTTTTTTCACTGCATTCTAGTTGTGGTTTGTCCAAACTCATCAATGTATCTTATCATGTCTGTAT
ACCGTCGACCTCTAGCTAGAGCTTGGCGTAATCATGGTCATAGCTGTTTCCTGTGTGAAATTGTTATCCG
CTCACAATTCCACACAACATACGAGCCGGAAGCATAAAGTGTAAAGCCTGGGGTGCCTAATGAGTGAGCT
AACTCACATTAATTGCGTTGCGCTCACTGCCCGCTTTCCAGTCGGGAAACCTGTCGTGCCAGCTGCATTA
ATGAATCGGCCAACGCGCGGGGAGAGGCGGTTTGCGTATTGGGCGCTCTTCCGCTTCCTCGCTCACTGAC
TCGCTGCGCTCGGTCGTTCGGCTGCGGCGAGCGGTATCAGCTCACTCAAAGGCGGTAATACGGTTATCCA
CAGAATCAGGGGATAACGCAGGAAAGAACATGTGAGCAAAAGGCCAGCAAAAGGCCAGGAACCGTAAAAA
GGCCGCGTTGCTGGCGTTTTTCCATAGGCTCCGCCCCCCTGACGAGCATCACAAAAATCGACGCTCAAGT
CAGAGGTGGCGAAACCCGACAGGACTATAAAGATACCAGGCGTTTCCCCCTGGAAGCTCCCTCGTGCGCT
CTCCTGTTCCGACCCTGCCGCTTACCGGATACCTGTCCGCCTTTCTCCCTTCGGGAAGCGTGGCGCTTTC
TCATAGCTCACGCTGTAGGTATCTCAGTTCGGTGTAGGTCGTTCGCTCCAAGCTGGGCTGTGTGCACGAA
CCCCCCGTTCAGCCCGACCGCTGCGCCTTATCCGGTAACTATCGTCTTGAGTCCAACCCGGTAAGACACG
ACTTATCGCCACTGGCAGCAGCCACTGGTAACAGGATTAGCAGAGCGAGGTATGTAGGCGGTGCTACAGA
GTTCTTGAAGTGGTGGCCTAACTACGGCTACACTAGAAGAACAGTATTTGGTATCTGCGCTCTGCTGAAG
CCAGTTACCTTCGGAAAAAGAGTTGGTAGCTCTTGATCCGGCAAACAAACCACCGCTGGTAGCGGTGGTT
TTTTTGTTTGCAAGCAGCAGATTACGCGCAGAAAAAAAGGATCTCAAGAAGATCCTTTGATCTTTTCTAC
GGGGTCTGACGCTCAGTGGAACGAAAACTCACGTTAAGGGATTTTGGTCATGAGATTATCAAAAAGGATC
TTCACCTAGATCCTTTTAAATTAAAAATGAAGTTTTAAATCAATCTAAAGTATATATGAGTAAACTTGGT
CTGACAGTTACCAATGCTTAATCAGTGAGGCACCTATCTCAGCGATCTGTCTATTTCGTTCATCCATAGT
TGCCTGACTCCCCGTCGTGTAGATAACTACGATACGGGAGGGCTTACCATCTGGCCCCAGTGCTGCAATG
ATACCGCGAGACCCACGCTCACCGGCTCCAGATTTATCAGCAATAAACCAGCCAGCCGGAAGGGCCGAGC
GCAGAAGTGGTCCTGCAACTTTATCCGCCTCCATCCAGTCTATTAATTGTTGCCGGGAAGCTAGAGTAAG
TAGTTCGCCAGTTAATAGTTTGCGCAACGTTGTTGCCATTGCTACAGGCATCGTGGTGTCACGCTCGTCG
TTTGGTATGGCTTCATTCAGCTCCGGTTCCCAACGATCAAGGCGAGTTACATGATCCCCCATGTTGTGCA
AAAAAGCGGTTAGCTCCTTCGGTCCTCCGATCGTTGTCAGAAGTAAGTTGGCCGCAGTGTTATCACTCAT
GGTTATGGCAGCACTGCATAATTCTCTTACTGTCATGCCATCCGTAAGATGCTTTTCTGTGACTGGTGAG
TACTCAACCAAGTCATTCTGAGAATAGTGTATGCGGCGACCGAGTTGCTCTTGCCCGGCGTCAATACGGG
ATAATACCGCGCCACATAGCAGAACTTTAAAAGTGCTCATCATTGGAAAACGTTCTTCGGGGCGAAAACT
CTCAAGGATCTTACCGCTGTTGAGATCCAGTTCGATGTAACCCACTCGTGCACCCAACTGATCTTCAGCA
TCTTTTACTTTCACCAGCGTTTCTGGGTGAGCAAAAACAGGAAGGCAAAATGCCGCAAAAAAGGGAATAA
GGGCGACACGGAAATGTTGAATACTCATACTCTTCCTTTTTCAATATTATTGAAGCATTTATCAGGGTTA
TTGTCTCATGAGCGGATACATATTTGAATGTATTTAGAAAAATAAACAAATAGGGGTTCCGCGCACAYYC
TCCCGTGTAACCACACGCTGTGTAAACCGTGCTTCCAGTCGACCGTCGAAAAGGCGAGTTTATGCTGTCC
CTTCTGTCGCCGCCGGGTATCGTCGTGGACTCGGTACCATACCCGAAGATCCTGCCGAGAAAGTATCCAT
CATGGCTGATGCAATGCGGCGGCTGCATACGCTTGATCCGGCTACCTGCCCATTCGACCACCAAGCGAAA
CATCGCATCGAGCGAGCACGTACTCGGATGGAAGCCGGTCTTGTCGATCAGGATGATCTGGACGAAGAGC
ATCAGGGGCTCGCGCCAGCCGAACTGTTCGCCAGGCTCAAGGCGCGCATGCCCGACGGCGAGGATCTCGT
CGTGACCCATGGCGATGCCTGCTTGCCGAATATCATGGTGGAAAATGGCCGCTTTTCTGGATTCATCGAC
TGTGGCCGGCTGGGTGTGGCGGACCGCTATCAGGACATAGCGTTGGCTACCCGTGATATTGCTGAAGAGC
TTGGCGGCGAATGGGCTGACCGCTTCCTCGTGCTTTACGGTATCGCCGCTCCCGATTCGCAGCGCATCGC
CTTCTATCGCCTTCTTGACGAGTTCTTCTGAGCGGGACTCTGGGGTTCGAAATGACCGACCAAGCGACGC
CCAACCTGCCATCACGAGATTTCGATTCCACCGCCGCCTTCTATGAAAGGTTGGGCTTCGGAATCGTTTT
CCGGGACGCCGGCTGGATGATCCTCCAGCGCGGGGATCTCATGCTGGAGTTCTTCGCCCACCCCAACTTG
TTTATTGCAGCTTATAATGGTTACAAATAAAGCAATAGCATCACAAATTTCACAAATAAAGCATTTTTTT
CACTGCATTCTAGTTGTGGTTTGTCCAAACTCATCAATGTATCTTATCATGTCTGTATACCGTCGACCTC
TAGCTAGAGCTTGGCGTAATCATGGTCATAGCTGTTTCCTGTGTGAAATTGTTATCCGCTCACAATTCCA
CACAACATACGAGCCGGAAGCATAAAGTGTAAAGCCTGGGGTGCCTAATGAGTGAGCTAACTCACATTAA
TTGCGTTGCGCTCACTGCCCGCTTTCCAGTCGGGAAACCTGTCGTGCCAGCTGCATTAATGAATCGGCCA
ACGCGCGGGGAGAGGCGGTTTGCGTATTGGGCGCTCTTCCGCTTCCTCGCTCACTGACTCGCTGCGCTCG
GTCGTTCGGCTGCGGCGAGCGGTATCAGCTCACTCAAAGGCGGTAATACGGTTATCCACAGAATCAGGGG
ATAACGCAGGAAAGAACATGTGAGCAAAAGGCCAGCAAAAGGCCAGGAACCGTAAAAAGGCCGCGTTGCT
GGCGTTTTTCCATAGGCTCCGCCCCCCTGACGAGCATCACAAAAATCGACGCTCAAGTCAGAGGTGGCGA
AACCCGACAGGACTATAAAGATACCAGGCGTTTCCCCCTGGAAGCTCCCTCGTGCGCTCTCCTGTTCCGA
CCCTGCCGCTTACCGGATACCTGTCCGCCTTTCTCCCTTCGGGAAGCGTGGCGCTTTCTCATAGCTCACG
CTGTAGGTATCTCAGTTCGGTGTAGGTCGTTCGCTCCAAGCTGGGCTGTGTGCACGAACCCCCCGTTCAG
CCCGACCGCTGCGCCTTATCCGGTAACTATCGTCTTGAGTCCAACCCGGTAAGACACGACTTATCGCCAC
TGGCAGCAGCCACTGGTAACAGGATTAGCAGAGCGAGGTATGTAGGCGGTGCTACAGAGTTCTTGAAGTG
GTGGCCTAACTACGGCTACACTAGAAGAACAGTATTTGGTATCTGCGCTCTGCTGAAGCCAGTTACCTTC
GGAAAAAGAGTTGGTAGCTCTTGATCCGGCAAACAAACCACCGCTGGTAGCGGTGGTTTTTTTGTTTGCA
AGCAGCAGATTACGCGCAGAAAAAAAGGATCTCAAGAAGATCCTTTGATCTTTTCTACGGGGTCTGACGC
TCAGTGGAACGAAAACTCACGTTAAGGGATTTTGGTCATGAGATTATCAAAAAGGATCTTCACCTAGATC
CTTTTAAATTAAAAATGAAGTTTTAAATCAATCTAAAGTATATATGAGTAAACTTGGTCTGACAGTTACC
AATGCTTAATCAGTGAGGCACCTATCTCAGCGATCTGTCTATTTCGTTCATCCATAGTTGCCTGACTCCC
CGTCGTGTAGATAACTACGATACGGGAGGGCTTACCATCTGGCCCCAGTGCTGCAATGATACCGCGAGAC
CCACGCTCACCGGCTCCAGATTTATCAGCAATAAACCAGCCAGCCGGAAGGGCCGAGCGCAGAAGTGGTC
CTGCAACTTTATCCGCCTCCATCCAGTCTATTAATTGTTGCCGGGAAGCTAGAGTAAGTAGTTCGCCAGT
TAATAGTTTGCGCAACGTTGTTGCCATTGCTACAGGCATCGTGGTGTCACGCTCGTCGTTTGGTATGGCT
TCATTCAGCTCCGGTTCCCAACGATCAAGGCGAGTTACATGATCCCCCATGTTGTGCAAAAAAGCGGTTA
GCTCCTTCGGTCCTCCGATCGTTGTCAGAAGTAAGTTGGCCGCAGTGTTATCACTCATGGTTATGGCAGC
ACTGCATAATTCTCTTACTGTCATGCCATCCGTAAGATGCTTTTCTGTGACTGGTGAGTACTCAACCAAG
TCATTCTGAGAATAGTGTATGCGGCGACCGAGTTGCTCTTGCCCGGCGTCAATACGGGATAATACCGCGC
CACATAGCAGAACTTTAAAAGTGCTCATCATTGGAAAACGTTCTTCGGGGCGAAAACTCTCAAGGATCTT
ACCGCTGTTGAGATCCAGTTCGATGTAACCCACTCGTGCACCCAACTGATCTTCAGCATCTTTTACTTTC
ACCAGCGTTTCTGGGTGAGCAAAAACAGGAAGGCAAAATGCCGCAAAAAAGGGAATAAGGGCGACACGGA
AATGTTGAATACTCATACTCTTCCTTTTTCAATATTATTGAAGCATTTATCAGGGTTATTGTCTCATGAG
CGGATACATATTTGAATGTATTTAGAAAAATAAACAAATAGGGGTTCCGCGCACATTTCCCCGAAAAGTG
CCACCTGACGTC
Features (pLannotate 1.2.2; 36 found; start..end, strand, type, name):
     28..80      -  misc_feature   bom (fragment): basis of mobility region from pBR322
    235..614     +  enhancer       CMV enhancer: human cytomegalovirus immediate early enhancer
    615..818     +  promoter       CMV promoter: human cytomegalovirus (CMV) immediate early promoter
    814..847     +  LTR            5' LTR (truncated) (fragment): truncated 5' long terminal repeat (LTR) from HIV-1
    863..881     +  promoter       T7 promoter: promoter for bacteriophage T7 RNA polymerase
    903..927     +  CDS            3xFLAG (fragment): three tandem FLAG® epitope tags
    952..1155    +  CDS            RNF168 (fragment): RN168_HUMAN - Experimental evidence at protein level: Swiss-Prot protein existence level 1. E3 ubiquitin-protein ligase required for accumulation of repair proteins to sites of DNA damage. Acts with UBE2N/UBC13 to amplify the RNF8-dependent histone ubiquitination. Recruited to sites of DNA damage at double-strand breaks (DSBs) by binding to ubiquitinated histone H2A and H2AX and amplifies the RNF8-dependent H2A ubiquitination, promoting the formation of 'Lys-63'-linked ubiquitin conjugates. This leads to concentrate ubiquitinated histones H2A and H2AX at DNA lesions to the threshold required f
   1156..1281    +  CDS            NeoR/KanR (fragment): aminoglycoside phosphotransferase confers resistance to neomycin, kanamycin, and G418 (Geneticin®)
   1284..1853    +  CDS            RNF168 (fragment): RN168_HUMAN - Experimental evidence at protein level: Swiss-Prot protein existence level 1. E3 ubiquitin-protein ligase required for accumulation of repair proteins to sites of DNA damage. Acts with UBE2N/UBC13 to amplify the RNF8-dependent histone ubiquitination. Recruited to sites of DNA damage at double-strand breaks (DSBs) by binding to ubiquitinated histone H2A and H2AX and amplifies the RNF8-dependent H2A ubiquitination, promoting the formation of 'Lys-63'-linked ubiquitin conjugates. This leads to concentrate ubiquitinated histones H2A and H2AX at DNA lesions to the threshold required f
   1853..2665    +  CDS            RNF168 (fragment): RN168_HUMAN - Experimental evidence at protein level: Swiss-Prot protein existence level 1. E3 ubiquitin-protein ligase required for accumulation of repair proteins to sites of DNA damage. Acts with UBE2N/UBC13 to amplify the RNF8-dependent histone ubiquitination. Recruited to sites of DNA damage at double-strand breaks (DSBs) by binding to ubiquitinated histone H2A and H2AX and amplifies the RNF8-dependent H2A ubiquitination, promoting the formation of 'Lys-63'-linked ubiquitin conjugates. This leads to concentrate ubiquitinated histones H2A and H2AX at DNA lesions to the threshold required f
   2681..2699    -  promoter       SP6 promoter: promoter for bacteriophage SP6 RNA polymerase
   2725..2949    +  polyA_signal   bGH poly(A) signal: bovine growth hormone polyadenylation signal
   2953..2974    +  promoter       SV40 promoter (fragment): SV40 enhancer and early promoter
   2995..3423    +  rep_origin     f1 ori (sequence partly withheld): f1 bacteriophage origin of replication; arrow indicates direction of (+) strand synthesis
   3441..3766    +  promoter       SV40 promoter: SV40 enhancer and early promoter
   3833..4627    +  CDS            NeoR/KanR: aminoglycoside phosphotransferase from Tn5; aph(3')-II (or nptII); confers resistance to neomycin, kanamycin, and G418 (Geneticin®)
   4648..4806    +  CDS            ble (fragment): BLE_KLEPN - Experimental evidence at protein level: Swiss-Prot protein existence level 1. Binding protein with a strong affinity to the bleomycin family of antibiotics. Binds to CL990; an antimitotic-antibiotic compound. From Klebsiella pneumoniae.
   4801..4922    +  polyA_signal   SV40 poly(A) signal: SV40 polyadenylation signal
   4995..5011    -  protein_bind   lac operator: The lac repressor binds to the lac operator to inhibit transcription in E. coli. This inhibition can be relieved by adding lactose or isopropyl-β-D-thiogalactopyranoside (IPTG). lac repressor encoded by lacI
   5019..5049    -  promoter       lac promoter: promoter for the E. coli lac operon
   5064..5085    -  protein_bind   CAP binding site: CAP binding activates transcription in the presence of cAMP. E. coli catabolite activator protein
   5098..5190    -  CDS            lacI (fragment): lac repressor; lacI; The lac repressor binds to the lac operator to inhibit transcription in E. coli. This inhibition can be relieved by adding lactose or isopropyl-β-D-thiogalactopyranoside (IPTG).
   5373..5961    -  rep_origin     ori: high-copy-number ColE1/pMB1/pBR322/pUC origin of replication
   6132..6992    -  CDS            AmpR: β-lactamase; bla; confers resistance to ampicillin, carbenicillin, and related antibiotics
   6993..7097    -  promoter       AmpR promoter: bla
   7104..7223    +  CDS            RNF168 (fragment): RN168_HUMAN - Experimental evidence at protein level: Swiss-Prot protein existence level 1. E3 ubiquitin-protein ligase required for accumulation of repair proteins to sites of DNA damage. Acts with UBE2N/UBC13 to amplify the RNF8-dependent histone ubiquitination. Recruited to sites of DNA damage at double-strand breaks (DSBs) by binding to ubiquitinated histone H2A and H2AX and amplifies the RNF8-dependent H2A ubiquitination, promoting the formation of 'Lys-63'-linked ubiquitin conjugates. This leads to concentrate ubiquitinated histones H2A and H2AX at DNA lesions to the threshold required f
   7224..7695    +  CDS            NeoR/KanR (fragment): aminoglycoside phosphotransferase from Tn5; aph(3')-II (or nptII); confers resistance to neomycin, kanamycin, and G418 (Geneticin®)
   7716..7874    +  CDS            ble (fragment): BLE_KLEPN - Experimental evidence at protein level: Swiss-Prot protein existence level 1. Binding protein with a strong affinity to the bleomycin family of antibiotics. Binds to CL990; an antimitotic-antibiotic compound. From Klebsiella pneumoniae.
   7869..7990    +  polyA_signal   SV40 poly(A) signal: SV40 polyadenylation signal
   8063..8079    -  protein_bind   lac operator: The lac repressor binds to the lac operator to inhibit transcription in E. coli. This inhibition can be relieved by adding lactose or isopropyl-β-D-thiogalactopyranoside (IPTG). lac repressor encoded by lacI
   8087..8117    -  promoter       lac promoter: promoter for the E. coli lac operon
   8132..8153    -  protein_bind   CAP binding site: CAP binding activates transcription in the presence of cAMP. E. coli catabolite activator protein
   8166..8258    -  CDS            lacI (fragment): lac repressor; lacI; The lac repressor binds to the lac operator to inhibit transcription in E. coli. This inhibition can be relieved by adding lactose or isopropyl-β-D-thiogalactopyranoside (IPTG).
   8441..9029    -  rep_origin     ori: high-copy-number ColE1/pMB1/pBR322/pUC origin of replication
   9200..10060   -  CDS            AmpR: β-lactamase; bla; confers resistance to ampicillin, carbenicillin, and related antibiotics
  10061..10165   -  promoter       AmpR promoter: bla
