[The description below was written by a language model from this plasmid's Addgene catalogue record and pLannotate feature annotations shown in this document.]
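Description:
pcDNA3-Flag-RNF168 is a mammalian expression plasmid built on the pcDNA3 backbone that produces wild-type human RNF168 with an N-terminal Flag tag. Transcription is driven by the CMV immediate-early enhancer and promoter and terminated by the bovine growth hormone polyadenylation signal. The annotation shows a short Flag-matching segment (scored as a fragment of 3xFLAG, consistent with a single epitope) just upstream of the 1,713 bp RNF168 coding sequence, which was inserted between AscI and XbaI sites. T7 and SP6 promoters flank the insert, allowing in vitro transcription or sequencing from either side. In E. coli the plasmid is maintained at high copy through a ColE1/pUC-type origin and selected with ampicillin via the β-lactamase gene. An f1 origin is also present. For mammalian cells, an SV40 early promoter drives a neomycin phosphotransferase gene followed by an SV40 poly(A) signal, permitting G418 selection of stable transfectants.

RNF168 is an E3 ubiquitin ligase that binds ubiquitinated histone H2A/H2AX at DNA double-strand breaks and amplifies RNF8-dependent ubiquitination so that repair factors accumulate. The construct is therefore suited to expressing, detecting or immunoprecipitating tagged RNF168 in studies of DNA damage signalling and RIDDLE syndrome.

The records disagree on size. The full NGS sequence is 7,127 nt and shows a single, intact copy of every element. The catalogue total of about 10.2 kb matches a second, 10,196 nt assembled record in which RNF168 is fragmented and the NeoR, origin and AmpR region appears twice. That pattern looks like an assembly artefact, though the record does not resolve the discrepancy.
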