Addgene plasmid #133976: pcDNA3-Flag-RNF168
Purpose: mammalian expression vector of Flag tagged wild type RNF168
Depositing lab: Daniel Durocher. Depositing organization: Sinai Health System. Publication: The RIDDLE syndrome protein mediates a ubiquitin-dependent signaling cascade at sites of DNA damage. Stewart GS, Panier S, Townsend K, Al-Hakim AK, Kolas NK, Miller ES, Nakada S, Ylanko J, Olivarius S, Mendez M, Oldreive C, Wildenhain J, Tagliaferro A, Pelletier L, Taubenheim N, Durandy A, Byrd PJ, Stankovic T, Taylor AM, Durocher D. Cell. 2009 Feb 6;136(3):420-34. doi: 10.1016/j.cell.2008.12.042. PubMed 19203578.
Backbone
  Vector backbone: pcDNA3
  Backbone manufacturer: Invitrogen
  Backbone size w/o insert (bp): 8484
  Total vector size (bp): 10197
  Vector type: Mammalian Expression
Growth in bacteria
  Bacterial resistance: Ampicillin, 100 μg/mL
  Growth temperature: 37°C
  Growth strain: DH5alpha
  Copy number: High Copy
Gene/Insert
  Gene/Insert name: RNF168
  Species: H. sapiens (human)
  Insert size (bp): 1713
  Entrez Gene: RNF168 (a.k.a. RIDL, hRNF168)
  Promoter: CMV
  Tag / fusion protein: Flag (N terminal on insert)
  Cloning method: Restriction Enzyme; 5′ cloning site AscI (not destroyed); 3′ cloning site XbaI (not destroyed)
  Sequencing primers: 5′ CMV-F; 3′ BGH-rev
Terms and licenses: Academic/Nonprofit Terms; Industry Terms
How to cite: pcDNA3-Flag-RNF168 was a gift from Daniel Durocher (Addgene plasmid # 133976 ; http://n2t.net/addgene:133976 ; RRID:Addgene_133976)
